>Addgene plasmid #137075 | pL0M-S-mNeonGreen-EC18153 | addgene full sequence | sequence record 271561 | Addgene NGS Result
GCGTTAATATTTTGTTAAAATTCGCGTTAAATTTTTGTTAAATCAGCTCATTTTTTAACCAATAGGCCGA
AATCGGCAAAATCCCTTATAAATCAAAAGAATAGACCGAGATAGGGTTGAGTGGCCGCTACAGGGCGCTC
CCATTCGCCATTCAGGCTGCGCAACTGTTGGGAAGGGCGTTTCGGTGCGGGCCTCTTCGCTATTACGCCA
GCTGGCGAAAGGGGGATGTGCTGCAAGGCGATTAAGTTGGGTAACGCCAGGGTTTTCCCAGTCACGACGT
TGTAAAACGACGGCCAGTGAGCGCGACGTAATACGACTCACTATAGGGCGAATTGAGTGAAGGCCGTCAA
GGCCACGTGTCTTGTCCAGAGCTCCACTCTGTGGTCTCAAATGGCGTCGAAGGGCGAAGAGGATAATATG
GCCTCGCTCCCGGCGACTCACGAATTGCATATATTCGGGTCGATTAACGGGGTCGACTTCGATATGGTGG
GCCAAGGTACAGGGAATCCGAACGATGGATATGAAGAACTCAACCTGAAGTCGACTAAGGGAGATCTCCA
GTTTTCGCCTTGGATACTGGTCCCGCATATAGGCTACGGATTCCATCAGTATTTGCCGTACCCAGACGGA
ATGTCCCCGTTTCAGGCAGCCATGGTTGATGGATCTGGATACCAAGTGCATCGCACTATGCAGTTTGAGG
ATGGTGCCAGTCTTACGGTTAATTATCGGTACACATACGAAGGGTCCCACATTAAGGGCGAGGCCCAAGT
TAAAGGTACGGGATTCCCAGCCGACGGGCCCGTGATGACCAATTCGCTTACTGCAGCTGATTGGTGTCGG
AGCAAAAAGACGTACCCCAATGATAAAACTATCATCTCAACTTTCAAATGGTCATATACCACAGGAAACG
GTAAGAGATATAGGTCTACGGCCAGGACTACATATACGTTCGCAAAACCTATGGCAGCGAACTACTTGAA
GAATCAACCAATGTACGTCTTTCGCAAAACGGAGCTGAAACACTCTAAGACAGAATTGAACTTCAAAGAA
TGGCAAAAAGCGTTCACGGACGTGATGGGAATGGATGAACTCTATAAAGGAGGTTGAGACCACGAAGTGG
GTACCTGGAGCACAAGACTGGCCTCATGGGCCTTCACTTCACTGCCCGCTTTCCAGTCGGGAAACCTGTC
GTGCCAGCTGCATTAACATGGTCATAGCTGTTTCCTTGCGTATTGGGCGCTCTCCGCTTCCTCGCTCACT
GACTCGCTGCGCTCGGTCGTTCGGGTAAAGCCTGGGGTGCCTAATGAGCAAAAGGCCAGCAAAAGGCCAG
GAACCGTAAAAAGGCCGCGTTGCTGGCGTTTTTCCATAGGCTCCGCCCCCCTGACGAGCATCACAAAAAT
CGACGCTCAAGTCAGAGGTGGCGAAACCCGACAGGACTATAAAGATACCAGGCGTTTCCCCCTGGAAGCT
CCCTCGTGCGCTCTCCTGTTCCGACCCTGCCGCTTACCGGATACCTGTCCGCCTTTCTCCCTTCGGGAAG
CGTGGCGCTTTCTCATAGCTCACGCTGTAGGTATCTCAGTTCGGTGTAGGTCGTTCGCTCCAAGCTGGGC
TGTGTGCACGAACCCCCCGTTCAGCCCGACCGCTGCGCCTTATCCGGTAACTATCGTCTTGAGTCCAACC
CGGTAAGACACGACTTATCGCCACTGGCAGCAGCCACTGGTAACAGGATTAGCAGAGCGAGGTATGTAGG
CGGTGCTACAGAGTTCTTGAAGTGGTGGCCTAACTACGGCTACACTAGAAGAACAGTATTTGGTATCTGC
GCTCTGCTGAAGCCAGTTACCTTCGGAAAAAGAGTTGGTAGCTCTTGATCCGGCAAACAAACCACCGCTG
GTAGCGGTGGTTTTTTTGTTTGCAAGCAGCAGATTACGCGCAGAAAAAAAGGATCTCAAGAAGATCCTTT
GATCTTTTCTACGGGGTCTGACGCTCAGTGGAACGAAAACTCACGTTAAGGGATTTTGGTCATGAGATTA
TCAAAAAGGATCTTCACCTAGATCCTTTTAAATTAAAAATGAAGTTTTAAATCAATCTAAAGTATATATG
AGTAAACTTGGTCTGACAGTTATTATTTACCCACCACTTTGGTAATTTCGCCTTTCACGTAATGCACAAA
TTCTTCCAGCTGATCCGCACGGCTGGCCAGACGATCTTCTTCCTGGCCCAGATACGCCTGACGCGCTTCC
AGAATCACCGGCTGATACTGCGCCGGCAGACGTTCCATGGCCCAATCCGCCGCCACATCTTTCGGCGCAA
TTTTGCCGGTCACCGCGCTATACCAAATACGGCTCAGGGTCAGCACCACGTTGCGTTCATCACCCGCCCA
ATCCGGCGGGCTGTTCCACAGGGTCAGGGTTTCGTTCAGCGCTTCAAACAGGTCCTGTTCCGGCACCGGA
TCAAACAGTTCTTCCGCTGCCGGACCAACCAGCGCCACGCTATGTTCACGCGCTTTGGTCAGCAGAATGG
CCAGATCGATATCAATGGTCGCCGGTTCAAAAATGCCGGCCAGAATATCGTTACGCTGCCATTCGCCAAA
CTGCAGCTCACGTTTCGCCGGATAACGCCACGGAATAATGTCATCATGCACCACGATGGTCACTTCCACC
GCACGCAGAATTTCGCTTTCACCCGGGCTCGCGCTGGTTTCCAGCAGATCGTTAATCAGCGCACGACGGG
TGGTTTCATCCAGACGCACGGTCACGGTCACCAGCAGATCAATATCGCTATGCGGTTTCAGGCCGCCATC
CACCGCGCTGCCATACAGATGCACGGCCAGCAGGGTCGGTTCCAGATGACGTTCAATCACGCCCACCACT
TCAGACAGCTGGGTGCTCACTTCCGCAATCACCGCTTCACGCATAATGTTCAGTTTGGTTTTCGGACGGC
TGCCCTGCTGGGTCACATCGTTGCTGCTCCACAGCATCAGGCAACGGCCCACCGCATAACGCGCCTGCTG
TTTGCTCGCACGCGGCATGCTCTGCACGCCAAAAAAGCAATCATAGCACGCCATAAACACCGCCACCGCA
CCATTACCGCCGCTACGTTCGGTCAGGGTACGGCTCCAATTACGGCTACGCATACTCTTCCTTTTTCAAT
ATTATTGAAGCATTTATCAGGGTTATTGTCTCATGAGCGGATACATATTTGAATGTATTTAGAAAAATAA
ACAAATAGGGGTTCCGCGCACATTTCCCCGAAAAGTGCCACCTAAATTGTAA
Features (pLannotate 1.2.2; 10 found; start..end, strand, type, name):
    144..300     -  CDS            lacZα (fragment): LacZα fragment of β-galactosidase; lacZ fragment
    309..327     +  promoter       T7 promoter: promoter for bacteriophage T7 RNA polymerase
    391..1098    +  CDS            mNeonGreen: mNeonGreen is a basic (constitutively fluorescent) green/yellow fluorescent protein published in 2013, derived from Branchiostoma lanceolatum. It is reported to be a very rapidly-maturing monomer with moderate acid sensitivity.
   1159..1206    -  CDS            lacI (fragment): lac repressor; lacI; The lac repressor binds to the lac operator to inhibit transcription in E. coli. This inhibition can be relieved by adding lactose or isopropyl-β-D-thiogalactopyranoside (IPTG).
   1243..1283    -  rep_origin     RSF ori (fragment): Plasmids containing the RSF 1030 origin of replication can be propagated in E. coli cells that contain additional plasmids with compatible origins.
   1361..1949    -  rep_origin     ori: high-copy-number ColE1/pMB1/pBR322/pUC origin of replication
   2126..2914    -  CDS            aadA: S3AD_ECOLX - Experimental evidence at protein level: Swiss-Prot protein existence level 1. Mediates bacterial resistance to the antibiotics streptomycin and spectinomycin. From Escherichia coli.
   2921..2977    -  CDS            aacC1 (fragment): AACC1_PSEAI - Experimental evidence at protein level: Swiss-Prot protein existence level 1. Responsible for gentamicin resistance and has a limited substrate range. From Pseudomonas aeruginosa.
   3134..3238    -  promoter       AmpR promoter: bla
   3264..123     -  rep_origin     M13 ori (fragment) (across the origin): M13 bacteriophage origin of replication; arrow indicates direction of (+) strand synthesis
