[The description below was written by a language model from this plasmid's Addgene catalogue record and pLannotate feature annotations shown in this document.]
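Description:
pL0M-S-mNeonGreen-EC18153 is a small (about 3.3 kb) Golden Gate Level 0 parts plasmid built on the pMS-T GeneArt cloning vector, a commercial gene-synthesis backbone. It is propagated in E. coli using a high-copy ColE1/pUC-type origin and selected with spectinomycin through the aadA gene, which appears to be driven by the annotated AmpR (bla) promoter lying upstream of it. The feature table also picks up several short fragments (lacZα, lacI, RSF ori, M13 ori and aacC1). These are partial matches and most likely backbone remnants, not functional elements.

The payload is a roughly 745 bp synthetic DNA product encoding mNeonGreen, a bright, rapidly maturing monomeric green/yellow fluorescent protein derived from Branchiostoma lanceolatum. It is flanked by 5' and 3' extensions designed for Golden Gate assembly and sits in the vector between retained SfiI sites. The record classes it as an "S" module, meaning the coding sequence is formatted to occupy the position for an N-terminal tag, so that it can be joined in frame upstream of a coding sequence of interest during assembly into a higher-level transcriptional unit. The specific Type IIS enzyme and overhangs are not stated in the record. A T7 promoter lies just upstream of the insert, but it belongs to the backbone. The plasmid carries no annotated plant promoter or terminator, since a Level 0 module is a donor of a single standardised part, not an expression construct.

According to the associated publication, the module belongs to a set of fluorescent reporters developed for functional analysis in rice leaves. Its typical use is as a building block for assembling N-terminal mNeonGreen fusion proteins for plant expression.
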