Addgene plasmid #137075: pL0M-S-mNeonGreen-EC18153
Purpose: Golden Gate Level 0 S module for N-terminal fluorescent protein tagging
Depositing lab: Julian Hibberd. Depositing organization: University of Cambridge. Publication: Fluorescent reporters for functional analysis in rice leaves. Luginbuehl LH, El-Sharnouby S, Wang N, Hibberd JM. Plant Direct. 2020 Feb 11;4(2):e00188. doi: 10.1002/pld3.188. eCollection 2020 Feb. PubMed 32072132.
Backbone
  Vector backbone: pMS-T GeneArt® cloning vector
  Backbone manufacturer: Thermo Fisher Scientific
  Total vector size (bp): 3272
  Vector type: Bacterial Expression, Synthetic Biology
Growth in bacteria
  Bacterial resistance: Spectinomycin, 50 μg/mL
  Growth temperature: 37°C
  Growth strain: DH5alpha
  Copy number: Unknown
Gene/Insert
  Gene/Insert name: mNeonGreen DNA synthesis product with 5' and 3' extensions for Golden Gate cloning
  Insert size (bp): 745
  Cloning method: Restriction Enzyme; 5′ cloning site SfiI (not destroyed); 3′ cloning site SfiI (not destroyed)
  Sequencing primers: 5′ M13/pUC Forward CCCAGTCACGACGTTGTAAAACG
Terms and licenses: Academic/Nonprofit Terms; Industry Terms: Not Available to Industry
Depositor comments: If you have any queries or discover any errors, please contact Sherif El-Sharnouby at or . Please visit https://www.biorxiv.org/content/10.1101/649160v1.full for bioRxiv preprint.
How to cite: pL0M-S-mNeonGreen-EC18153 was a gift from Julian Hibberd (Addgene plasmid # 137075 ; http://n2t.net/addgene:137075 ; RRID:Addgene_137075)
