>Addgene plasmid #137075 | pL0M-S-mNeonGreen-EC18153 | depositor partial sequence | sequence record 265051 | mNeonGreen DNA synthesis product with 5' and 3' extensions for Golden Gate cloning
CACTCTGTGGTCTCAAATGGCGTCGAAGGGCGAAGAGGATAATATGGCCTCGCTCCCGGCGACTCACGAA
TTGCATATATTCGGGTCGATTAACGGGGTCGACTTCGATATGGTGGGCCAAGGTACAGGGAATCCGAACG
ATGGATATGAAGAACTCAACCTGAAGTCGACTAAGGGAGATCTCCAGTTTTCGCCTTGGATACTGGTCCC
GCATATAGGCTACGGATTCCATCAGTATTTGCCGTACCCAGACGGAATGTCCCCGTTTCAGGCAGCCATG
GTTGATGGATCTGGATACCAAGTGCATCGCACTATGCAGTTTGAGGATGGTGCCAGTCTTACGGTTAATT
ATCGGTACACATACGAAGGGTCCCACATTAAGGGCGAGGCCCAAGTTAAAGGTACGGGATTCCCAGCCGA
CGGGCCCGTGATGACCAATTCGCTTACTGCAGCTGATTGGTGTCGGAGCAAAAAGACGTACCCCAATGAT
AAAACTATCATCTCAACTTTCAAATGGTCATATACCACAGGAAACGGTAAGAGATATAGGTCTACGGCCA
GGACTACATATACGTTCGCAAAACCTATGGCAGCGAACTACTTGAAGAATCAACCAATGTACGTCTTTCG
CAAAACGGAGCTGAAACACTCTAAGACAGAATTGAACTTCAAAGAATGGCAAAAAGCGTTCACGGACGTG
ATGGGAATGGATGAACTCTATAAAGGAGGTTGAGACCACGAAGTG
